>Addgene plasmid #198947 | pGL0_34 [PaadA] | addgene full sequence | sequence record 401270 | Addgene NGS Result
TAGCGTGCGAACAGCACGCTATTGTTGTATCATTACTCGCATCCATTCTCAGGCTGTCTCGTCTCGTCTC
CGAGGTCTCAGGAGGAACCTTGACCGAACGCAGCGGTGGTAACGGCGCAGTGGCGGTTTTCATGGCTTGT
TATGACTGTTTTTTTGGGGTACAGTCTATGCCTCGGGCATCCAAGCAGCAAGCGCGTTACGCCGTGGGTC
GATGTTTGATGTTATGGAGCAGCAACGATGTTACGCAGCAGGGCAGTCGCCCTAAAACAAAGTTAAACAT
CAATGTGAGACCACCCCAGGATACATAGATTACCACAACTCCGAGCCCTTCCACCTAGCGTGCTAACCAC
GCACGCTATTGTTGTATCCCATATAATGCAATCGTAGTCTACCTGACTGTACTTAGAAATGTGGCTTCGC
CTTTGCCCACGCACCTGATCGCTCCTCGTTTGCTTTTAAGGACCGGACGAACCACAGAGCATTAGAAGGC
TAGGTGGAGGCTCAGTGATGATAAGTCTGCGATGGTGGATGCATGTGTCATGGTCATAGCTGTTTCCTGT
GTGAAATTGTTATCCGCTCAGAGGGCACAATCCTATTCCGCGCTATCCGACAATCTCCAAGACATTAGGT
GGAGTTCAGTTCGGCGTATGGCATATGTCGCTGGAAAGAACATGTGAGCAAAAGGCCAGCAAAAGGCCAG
GAACCGTAAAAAGGCCGCGTTGCTGGCGTTTTTCCATAGGCTCCGCCCCCCTGACGAGCATCACAAAAAT
CGACGCTCAAGTCAGAGGTGGCGAAACCCGACAGGACTATAAAGATACCAGGCGTTTCCCCCTGGAAGCT
CCCTCGTGCGCTCTCCTGTTCCGACCCTGCCGCTTACCGGATACCTGTCCGCCTTTCTCCCTTCGGGAAG
CGTGGCGCTTTCTCATAGCTCACGCTGTAGGTATCTCAGTTCGGTGTAGGTCGTTCGCTCCAAGCTGGGC
TGTGTGCACGAACCCCCCGTTCAGCCCGACCGCTGCGCCTTATCCGGTAACTATCGTCTTGAGTCCAACC
CGGTAAGACACGACTTATCGCCACTGGCAGCAGCCACTGGTAACAGGATTAGCAGAGCGAGGTATGTAGG
CGGTGCTACAGAGTTCTTGAAGTGGTGGCCTAACTACGGCTACACTAGAAGAACAGTATTTGGTATCTGC
GCTCTGCTGAAGCCAGTTACCTTCGGAAAAAGAGTTGGTAGCTCTTGATCCGGCAAACAAACCACCGCTG
GTAGCGGTGGTTTTTTTGTTTGCAAGCAGCAGATTACGCGCAGAAAAAAAGGATCTCAAGAAGATCCTTT
GATCTTTTCTACGGGGTCTGACGCTCTATTCAACAAAGCCGCCGTCCCGTCAAGTCAGCGTAAATGGGTA
GGGGGCTTCAAATCGTCCCCCCATACGATATAAGTTGTTACTAGTGCTTGGATTCTCACCAATAAAAAAC
GCCCGGCGGCAACCGAGCGTTCTGAACAAATCCAGATGGAGTTCTGAGGTCATTACTGGATCTATCAACA
GGAGTCCAAGCGAGCTCGATATCAAATTACGCCCCGCCCTGCCACTCATCGCAGTACTGTTGTAATTCAT
TAAGCATTCTGCCGACATGGAAGCCATCACAAACGGCATGATGAACCTGAATCGCCAGCGGCATCAGCAC
CTTGTCGCCTTGCGTATAATATTTGCCCATGGTGAAAACGGGGGCGAAGAAGTTGTCCATATTGGCCACG
TTTAAATCAAAACTGGTGAAACTCACCCAGGGATTGGCTGAGACGAAAAACATATTCTCAATAAACCCTT
TAGGGAAATAGGCCAGGTTTTCACCGTAACACGCCACATCTTGCGAATATATGTGTAGAAACTGCCGGAA
ATCGTCGTGGTATTCACTCCAGAGCGATGAAAACGTTTCAGTTTGCTCATGGAAAACGGTGTAACAAGGG
TGAACACTATCCCATATCACCAGCTCACCGTCTTTCATTGCCATACGAAATTCCGGATGAGCATTCATCA
GGCGGGCAAGAATGTGAATAAAGGCCGGATAAAACTTGTGCTTATTTTTCTTTACGGTCTTTAAAAAGGC
CGTAATATCCAGCTGAACGGTCTGGTTATAGGTACATTGAGCAACTGACTGAAATGCCTCAAAATGTTCT
TTACGATGCCATTGGGATATATCAACGGTGGTATATCCAGTGATTTTTTTCTCCATTTTAGCTTCCTTAG
CTCCTGAAAATCTCGATAACTCAAAAAATACGCCCGGTAGTGATCTTATTTCATTATGGTGAAAGTTGGA
ACCTCTTACGTGCCGATCAACGTCTCATTGATACCTGAAACAAAACCCATCGTACGGCCAAGGAAGTCTC
CAATAACTGTGATCCACCACAAGCGCCAGGGTTTTCCCAGTCACGACGTTGTAAAACGACGGCCAGTCAT
GCATAATCCGCACGCATCTGGAATAAGGAAGTGCCATTCCGCCTGACCT
Features (pLannotate 1.2.2; 7 found; start..end, strand, type, name):
    225..299     +  ncRNA          AAC AAD leader: Accession: RF02912 - putative aminoglycoside riboswitch / attI site
    565..580     -  protein_bind   lac operator (fragment): The lac repressor binds to the lac operator to inhibit transcription in E. coli. This inhibition can be relieved by adding lactose or isopropyl-β-D-thiogalactopyranoside (IPTG). lac repressor encoded by lacI
    731..1319    -  rep_origin     ori: high-copy-number ColE1/pMB1/pBR322/pUC origin of replication
   1452..1546    -  terminator     lambda t0 terminator: transcription terminator from phage lambda
   1570..2226    -  CDS            cat: CAT_ECOLX - Experimental evidence at protein level: Swiss-Prot protein existence level 1. This enzyme is an effector of chloramphenicol resistance in bacteria. From Escherichia coli. This protein is used as a marker in many commonly used cloning vectors, such as pACYC184.
   2227..2329    -  promoter       cat promoter: promoter of the E. coli cat gene encoding chloramphenicol acetyltransferase
   2404..2447    -  CDS            lacZα (fragment): LacZα fragment of β-galactosidase; lacZ fragment
