[The description below was written by a language model from this plasmid's Addgene catalogue record and pLannotate feature annotations shown in this document.]
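Description:
pGL0_34 [PaadA] is a small (about 2.5 kb) Level 0 part plasmid from a modular synthetic-biology cloning toolkit, built on the pGLDV_17 backbone. It is an E. coli storage and donor vector rather than an expression construct. Propagation relies on a high-copy ColE1/pUC-type origin of replication, and selection is by chloramphenicol, conferred by a cat (chloramphenicol acetyltransferase) gene driven by its native cat promoter and followed by the phage lambda t0 terminator. Short remnants of a lac operator and of lacZα flank the insert region. They probably derive from a lacZα cassette in the parent vector, although the record does not describe this, and the cloning method is listed as unknown.

The payload is PaadA, the promoter region associated with the aadA aminoglycoside (spectinomycin/streptomycin) adenylyltransferase resistance gene, listed as originating from Shigella flexneri. The only annotation within the insert is the AAC/AAD leader, a noncoding element found upstream of integron-borne aminoglycoside resistance genes that has been proposed as an aminoglycoside riboswitch and overlaps the attI integron recombination site. No coding sequence accompanies it, consistent with a stand-alone regulatory part. The record notes that part of the plasmid derives from the SEVA plasmid collection.

As a Level 0 part, it is intended to be combined with other basic parts, such as marker genes, terminators and origins, into higher-level assemblies. The associated work concerns high-throughput identification of functional origins of replication in non-model bacteria, where a promoter like this would plausibly drive a selection marker, though the record does not state its specific role.
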