Addgene plasmid #198947: pGL0_34 [PaadA]
Purpose: Level 0 part
Depositing lab: Charlie Gilbert & Nili Ostrov & Cultivarium Tools. Depositing organization: Cultivarium, Convergent Research. Publication: A scalable framework for high-throughput identification of functional origins of replication in non-model bacteria. Gilbert C, Brumwell SL, Crits-Christoph A, Kang SC, Martin-Moldes Z, Alsharif W, Esmurria A, Nguyen M-A, Lee HH, Ostrov N. bioRxiv 2023.05.19.541510 10.1101/2023.05.19.541510.
Backbone
  Vector backbone: pGLDV_17
  Vector type: Synthetic Biology
Growth in bacteria
  Bacterial resistance: Chloramphenicol, 25 μg/mL
  Growth temperature: 37°C
  Growth strain: E. coli Zymo 10B
  Copy number: High Copy
Gene/Insert
  Gene/Insert name: PaadA
  Species: Shigella flexneria
  Cloning method: Unknown
Resource information
  A portion of this plasmid was derived from a plasmid made by: https://seva-plasmids.com/
Terms and licenses: Academic/Nonprofit Terms; Industry Terms: Not Available to Industry
How to cite: pGL0_34 [PaadA] was a gift from Charlie Gilbert & Nili Ostrov & Cultivarium Tools (Addgene plasmid # 198947 ; http://n2t.net/addgene:198947 ; RRID:Addgene_198947)
